>Addgene plasmid #237958 | TRAV7 | addgene full sequence | sequence record 478900 | Addgene NGS Result
AGGCTAGGTGGAGGCTCAGTGATGATAAGTCTGCGATGGTGGATGCATGTGTCATGGTCATAGCTGTTTC
CTGTGTGAAATTGTTATCCGCTCAGAGGGCACAATCCTATTCCGCGCTATCCGACAATCTCCAAGACATT
AGGTGGAGTTCAGTTCGGCGTATGGCATATGTCGCTGGAAAGAACATGTGAGCAAAAGGCCAGCAAAAGG
CCAGGAACCGTAAAAAGGCCGCGTTGCTGGCGTTTTTCCATAGGCTCCGCCCCCCTGACGAGCATCACAA
AAATCGACGCTCAAGTCAGAGGTGGCGAAACCCGACAGGACTATAAAGATACCAGGCGTTTCCCCCTGGA
AGCTCCCTCGTGCGCTCTCCTGTTCCGACCCTGCCGCTTACCGGATACCTGTCCGCCTTTCTCCCTTCGG
GAAGCGTGGCGCTTTCTCATAGCTCACGCTGTAGGTATCTCAGTTCGGTGTAGGTCGTTCGCTCCAAGCT
GGGCTGTGTGCACGAACCCCCCGTTCAGCCCGACCGCTGCGCCTTATCCGGTAACTATCGTCTTGAGTCC
AACCCGGTAAGACACGACTTATCGCCACTGGCAGCAGCCACTGGTAACAGGATTAGCAGAGCGAGGTATG
TAGGCGGTGCTACAGAGTTCTTGAAGTGGTGGCCTAACTACGGCTACACTAGAAGAACAGTATTTGGTAT
CTGCGCTCTGCTGAAGCCAGTTACCTTCGGAAAAAGAGTTGGTAGCTCTTGATCCGGCAAACAAACCACC
GCTGGTAGCGGTGGTTTTTTTGTTTGCAAGCAGCAGATTACGCGCAGAAAAAAAGGATCTCAAGAAGAAG
ATCCTTTGATCTTTTCTACGGGGTCTGACGCTCAGTGGAACGAAAACTCACGTTAAGGGATTTTGGTCAT
GAGATTATCAAAAAGGATCTTCACCTAGATCCTTTTAAATTAAAAATGAAGTTTTAAATCAAGCCCAATC
TGAATAATGTTACAACCAATTAACCAATTCTGATTAGAAAAACTCATCGAGCATCAAATGAAACTGCAAT
TTATTCATATCAGGATTATCAATACCATATTTTTGAAAAAGCCGTTTCTGTAATGAAGGAGAAAACTCAC
CGAGGCAGTTCCATAGGATGGCAAGATCCTGGTATCGGTCTGCGATTCCGACTCGTCCAACATCAATACA
ACCTATTAATTTCCCCTCGTCAAAAATAAGGTTATCAAGTGAGAAATCACCATGAGTGACGACTGAATCC
GGTGAGAATGGCAAAAGTTTATGCATTTCTTTCCAGACTTGTTCAACAGGCCAGCCATTACGCTCGTCAT
CAAAATCACTCGCATCAACCAAACCGTTATTCATTCGTGATTGCGCCTGAGCAAGACGAAATACGCGATC
GCTGTTAAAAGGACAATTACAAACAGGAATCGAATGCAACCGGCGCAGGAACACTGCCAGCGCATCAACA
ATATTTTCACCTGAATCAGGATATTCTTCTAATACCTGGAATGCTGTTTTTCCGGGGATCGCAGTGGTGA
GTAACCATGCATCATCAGGAGTACGGATAAAATGCTTGATGGTCGGAAGAGGCATAAATTCCGTCAGCCA
GTTTAGTCTGACCATCTCATCTGTAACATCATTGGCAACGCTACCTTTGCCATGTTTCAGAAACAACTCT
GGCGCATCGGGCTTCCCATACAAGCGATAGATTGTCGCACCTGATTGCCCGACATTATCGCGAGCCCATT
TATACCCATATAAATCAGCATCCATGTTGGAATTTAATCGCGGCCTCGACGTTTCCCGTTGAATATGGCT
CATAACACCCCTTGTATTACTGTTTATGTAAGCAGACAGTTTTATTGTTCATGATGATATATTTTTATCT
TGTGCAATGTAACATCAGAGATTTTGAGACACGGGCCAGAGCTGCATCGCGCGTTTCGGTGATGACGGTG
AAAACCTCTGACACATGCAGCTCCCGGGACGGTCACAGCTTGTCTGTAAGCGGATGCCGGGAGCAGACAA
GCCCGTCAGGGCGCGTCAGCGGGTGTTGGCTGTTGTTTGTCGCATTATACGAGCGTCCAGGTTGGGATAC
CTGAAACAAAACCCATCGTACGGCCAAGGAAGTCTCCAATAACTGTGATCCACCACAAGCGCCAGGGTTT
TCCCAGTCACGACGTTGTAAAACGACGGCCAGTCATGCATAATCCGCACGCATCTGGAATAAGGAAGTGC
CATTCCGCCTGACCTCTCGAGTAATAGAGACCCGTCTCAGGAAGTCGCTGTGTTTGAGCCATCAGAAGCA
GAGATCTCCCACACCCAAAAGGCCACACTGGTGTGCCTGGCCACAGGCTTCTACCCCGACCACGTGGAGC
TGAGCTGGTGGGTGAATGGGAAGGAGGTGCACAGTGGGGTCAGCACAGACCCGCAGCCCCTCAAGGAGCA
GCCCGCCCTCAATGACTCCAGATACTGCCTGAGCAGCCGCCTGAGAGTCTCGGCCACCTTCTGGCAGAAC
CCCCGCAACCACTTCCGCTGTCAAGTCCAGTTCTACGGGCTCTCGGAGAATGACGAGTGGACCCAGGATA
GGGCCAAACCTGTCACCCAGATCGTCAGCGCCGAGGCCTGGGGTAGAGCAGACTGTGGCTTCACCTCCGA
GTCTTACCAGCAAGGGGTCCTGTCTGCCACCATCCTCTATGAGATCTTGCTAGGGAAGGCCACCTTGTAT
GCCGTGCTGGTCAGTGCCCTCGTGCTGATGGCCATGGTCAAGAGAAAGGATTCCAGAGGCGGAAGTGGAG
CAACCAATTTCTCCTTGCTGAAGCAGGCCGGTGACGTTGAGGAAAACCCAGGACCAATGGAGAAGATGAG
GAGGCCGGTCCTAATTATATTTTGTCTATGTCTTGGCTGGGCAAATGGAGAAAACCAGGTGGAGCACAGC
CCTCATTTTCTGGGACCCCAGCAGGGGGACGTGGCCTCCATGAGCTGCACGTACTCTGTCAGTCGTTTTA
ACAATTTGCAGTGGTACAGGCAAAATACAGGGATGGGTCCCAAACACCTATTATCCATGTATTCAGCTGG
ATATGAGAAGCAGAAAGGGAGGTTGAATGCTACATTACTGAAGAATGGAAGCAGCTTGTACATTACAGCC
GTGCAGCCTGAAGATTCAGCCACTTAGGAGACGCGGTCTCAAAACCTCGAG
Features (pLannotate 1.2.2; 6 found; start..end, strand, type, name):
    245..833     -  rep_origin     ori: high-copy-number ColE1/pMB1/pBR322/pUC origin of replication
   1014..1823    -  CDS            KanR: aminoglycoside phosphotransferase; aph(3')-Ia; confers resistance to kanamycin in bacteria or G418 (Geneticin®) in eukaryotes
   1930..1971    +  CDS            rop (fragment): Rop protein, which maintains plasmids at low copy number; rop
   2160..2203    -  CDS            lacZα (fragment): LacZα fragment of β-galactosidase; lacZ fragment
   2284..2790    +  CDS            TRBC2 (fragment): TRBC2_HUMAN - Also known as TCRBC2 From Homo sapiens (Human).
   2857..3174    +  CDS            TRAV20 (fragment): TVA20_HUMAN - Experimental evidence at protein level: Swiss-Prot protein existence level 1. V region of the variable domain of T cell receptor (TR) alpha chain that participates in the antigen recognition (PubMed:24600447). Alpha-beta T cell receptors are antigen specific receptors which are essential to the immune response and are present on the cell surface of T lymphocytes. Recognize peptide-major histocompatibility (MH) (pMH) complexes that are displayed by antigen presenting cells (APC), a prerequisite for efficient T cell adaptive immunity against pathogens (PubMed:25493333). Binding of
