[The description below was written by a language model from this plasmid's Addgene catalogue record and pLannotate feature annotations shown in this document.]
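Description:
TRAV7 is a small bacterial cloning plasmid built on the commercial pTwist Kan High Copy v2 backbone and classed as a synthetic biology part rather than an expression vector. It is propagated in E. coli from a high-copy ColE1/pUC-type origin and selected with kanamycin through an aph(3')-Ia (KanR) gene. The short rop and lacZα matches in the feature table appear to be vestigial backbone fragments with no functional role. No eukaryotic promoter, polyadenylation signal or viral element is annotated, so the plasmid seems to serve only as a storage and donor vehicle for its insert.

The insert, of roughly 0.95 kb and human origin, is recorded as TRBC-P2A-TRAV7: a T cell receptor beta chain constant region, a P2A self-cleaving peptide, and the TRAV7 alpha chain variable gene segment. The annotation places a TRBC2 fragment upstream of an alpha variable segment on the same strand. The short gap between them is consistent with the P2A, although that element was not called by the annotation tool. The variable segment was automatically labelled as a TRAV20 fragment, whereas the catalogue identifies it as TRAV7; this probably reflects homology-based matching among related TRAV genes, but the record does not resolve it.

This arrangement forms the middle portion of a bicistronic beta-P2A-alpha TCR cassette, in which P2A allows both chains to be produced from one open reading frame. According to the stated purpose, the plasmid supplies this pre-made module so that full TCRs can be assembled by cloning, apparently as one allele within a set of V-gene parts for scalable TCR synthesis and screening. The cloning method and the flanking assembly sites are not stated.
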