Addgene plasmid #237958: TRAV7
Purpose: Encodes TRAV7 allele, P2A, and TRBC to generate TCRs via cloning
Depositing lab: Michael Birnbaum. Depositing organization: Massachusetts Institute of Technology. Publication: Scalable TCR synthesis and screening enable antigen reactivity mapping in vitiligo. Gaglione SA, Mukkamala RS, Krishna C, Smith BE, Wadsworth MH 2nd, Jelinsky SA, Perez CR, Schmidt-Hong L, Katz EL, Gellatly KJ, Ali LR, Shen J, Holec PV, Zhao QH, Chan AO, Xu EJK, Kravarik KM, Guzova JA, Dobson CS, Singh H, Garber M, Dougan M, Dougan SK, Harris JE, Winkler A, Birnbaum ME. Immunity. 2026 Feb 10;59(2):477-493.e9. doi: 10.1016/j.immuni.2026.01.001. Epub 2026 Jan 28. PubMed 41610844.
Backbone
  Vector backbone: pTwist Kan High Copy v2
  Backbone manufacturer: Twist
  Backbone size w/o insert (bp): 2255
  Vector type: Synthetic Biology
Growth in bacteria
  Bacterial resistance: Kanamycin, 50 μg/mL
  Growth temperature: 37°C
  Growth strain: DH5alpha
  Copy number: High Copy
Gene/Insert
  Gene/Insert name: TRBC-P2A-TRAV7
  Species: H. sapiens (human)
  Insert size (bp): 946
  Mutation: None
  Entrez Gene: TRAV7 (a.k.a. TCRAV7S1)
  Cloning method: Unknown
Terms and licenses: Academic/Nonprofit Terms; Industry Terms: Not Available to Industry
Depositor comments: Please visit https://doi.org/10.1101/2025.04.24.649726 for bioRxiv preprint.
How to cite: TRAV7 was a gift from Michael Birnbaum (Addgene plasmid # 237958 ; http://n2t.net/addgene:237958 ; RRID:Addgene_237958)
